>Addgene plasmid #173364 | RVD-GG9 | addgene full sequence | sequence record 361491 | Addgene NGS Result
GATATGGTCTCAAGAGGCAATCGCTACAACTTGCTCCGGAGTCAGACCGTGGGCTTGACAGAGAACTGGC
AGTAGGCGCTGTACGGTTTCAAGAGCCTGTTTGCCACCATTGTTACTAGCAATCGCTACAACTTGCTCCG
GAGTCAGACCGTGGGCTTGACAGAGAACTGGCAGTAGGCGCTGTACGGTTTCAAGAGCCTGTTTGCCACC
ATTGTTGGAACGAGACCAGCTTTGGTCTAGAGGAGGCATGATGATATATTTTTATCTTGTGCAATGTAAC
ATCAGAGATTTTGAGACACGGGCCAGAGCTGCCAGGAAACAGCTATGACCATGTAATACGACTCACTATA
GGGGATATTTTATTTTCTCCCAATCAGGCTTGATCCCCAGTAAGTCAAAAAATAGCTCGACATACTGTTC
TTCCCCGATCAAGGGTTGGTTTGCGCATTCACAGTTCTCCGCAAGAATTGATTGGCTCCAATTCTTGGAG
TGGTGAATCCGTTAGCGAGGTGCCGCCGGCTTCCATTCAGGTCGAGGTGGCCCGGCTCCATGCACCGCGA
CGCAACGCGGGGAGGCAGACAAGGTATAGGGCGGCGCCTACAATCCATGCCAACCCGTTCCATGTGCTCG
CCGAGGCGGCATAAATCGCCGTGACGATCAGCGGTCCAATGATCGAAGTTAGGCTGGTAAGAGCCGCGAG
CGATCCTTGAAGCTGTCCCTGATGGTCGTCATCTACCTGCCTGGACAGCATGGCCTGCAACGCGGGCATC
CCGATGCCGCCGGAAGCGAGAAGAATCATAATGGGGAAGGCCATCCAGCCTCGCGTCGCGAACGCCAGCA
AGACGTAGCCCAGCGCGTCGGCCGCCATGCCGGCGATAATGGCCTGCTTCTCGCCGAAACGTTTGGTGGC
GGGACCAGTGACGAAGGCTTGAGCGAGGGCGTGCAAGATTCCGAATACCGCAAGCGACAGGCCGATCATC
GTCGCGCTCCAGCGAAAGCGGTCCTCGCCGAAAATGACCCAGAGCGCTGCCGGCACCTGTCCTACGAGTT
GCATGATAAAGAAGACAGTCATAAGTGCGGCGACGATAGTCATGCCCCGCGCCCACCGGAAGGAGCTGAC
TGGGTTGAAGGCTCTCAAGGGCATGGGTCGGCGCTCTCCCTTATGCGACTCCTGCATTAGGAAGCAGCCC
AGTAGTAGGTTGAGGCCGTTGAGCACCGCCGCCGCAAGGAATGGTGCATGTAAGGAGATGGCGCCCAACA
GTCCCCCGGCCACGGGGCCTGCCACCATACCCACGCCGAAACAAGCGCTCATGAGCCCGAAGTGGCGAGC
CCGATCTTCCCCATCGGTGATGTCGGCGATATAGGCGCCAGCAACCGCACCTGTGGCGCCGGTGATGCCG
GCCACGATGCGTCCGGCGTAGAGAATCCACAGGACGGGTGTGGTCGCCATGATCGCGTAGTCGATAGTGG
CTCCAAGTAGCGAAGCGAGCAGGACTGGGCGGCGGCCAAAGCGGTCGGACAGTGCTCCGAGAACGGGTGC
GCATAGAAATTGCATCAACGCATATAGCGCTAGCAGCACGCCATAGTGACTGGCGATGCTGTCGGAATGG
ACGATATCCCGCAAGAGGCCCGGCAGTACCGGCATAACCAAGCCTATGCCTACAGCATCCAGGGTGACGG
TGCCGAGGATGACGATGAGCGCATTGTTAGATTTCATACACGGTGCCTGACTGCGTTAGCAATTTAACTG
TGATAAACTACCGCATTAAAGCTAATCGATGATAAGCTGTCAAACATGAGAATTAATTCATGTTCTTTCC
TGCGTTATCCCCTGATTCTGTGGATAACGCAGGAAAGAACATGTGAGCAAAAGGCCAGCAAAAGGCCAGG
AACCGTAAAAAGGCCGCGTTGCTGGCGTTTTTCCATAGGCTCCGCCCCCCTGACGAGCATCACAAAAATC
GACGCTCAAGTCAGAGGTGGCGAAACCCGACAGGACTATAAAGATACCAGGCGTTTCCCCCTGGAAGCTC
CCTCGTGCGCTCTCCTGTTCCGACCCTGCCGCTTACCGGATACCTGTCCGCCTTTCTCCCTTCGGGAAGC
GTGGCGCTTTCTCATAGCTCACGCTGTAGGTATCTCAGTTCGGTGTAGGTCGTTCGCTCCAAGCTGGGCT
GTGTGCACGAACCCCCCGTTCAGCCCGACCGCTGCGCCTTATCCGGTAACTATCGTCTTGAGTCCAACCC
GGTAAGACACGACTTATCGCCACTGGCAGCAGCCACTGGTAACAGGATTAGCAGAGCGAGGTATGTAGGC
GGTGCTACAGAGTTCTTGAAGTGGTGGCCTAACTACGGCTACACTAGAAGAACAGTATTTGGTATCTGCG
CTCTGCTGAAGCCAGTTACCTTCGGAAAAAGAGTTGGTAGCTCTTGATCCGGCAAACAAACCACCGCTGG
TAGCGGTGGTTTTTTTGTTTGCAAGCAGCAGATTACGCGCAGAAAAAAAGGATCTCAAGAAGATCCTTTG
ATCTTTTCTACGGGGTCTGACGCTCAGTGGAACGACGCGTAACTCACGTTAAGGGATTTTGGTCATGGGT
GGCTCGACCA
Features (pLannotate 1.2.2; 6 found; start..end, strand, type, name):
    334..352     +  promoter       T7 promoter: promoter for bacteriophage T7 RNA polymerase
    355..429     -  CDS            KanR (fragment): aminoglycoside phosphotransferase; aphA-3; confers resistance to kanamycin
    527..1717    -  CDS            TcR: tetracycline efflux protein; tet; confers resistance to tetracycline
   1765..1793    -  promoter       tet promoter: E. coli promoter for tetracycline efflux protein gene
   1809..1848    +  rep_origin     RSF ori (fragment): Plasmids containing the RSF 1030 origin of replication can be propagated in E. coli cells that contain additional plasmids with compatible origins.
   1920..2508    -  rep_origin     ori: high-copy-number ColE1/pMB1/pBR322/pUC origin of replication
