[The description below was written by a language model from this plasmid's Addgene catalogue record and pLannotate feature annotations shown in this document.]
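Description:
RVD-GG9 is a small (about 2.6 kb) bacterial module plasmid from a library used for one-step assembly of custom TALE repeat arrays, such as those needed to build DdCBE mitochondrial base editors or other TALE-based proteins. It is built on a tetracycline-resistant TA-cloning backbone ("TetR T vector"), and the record gives no further vector type because the plasmid is a parts donor rather than an expression construct. It is propagated in E. coli at high copy from a ColE1/pUC-type origin and selected through the TcR tetracycline efflux gene driven by its native tet promoter. The annotation also picks up a short RSF origin fragment and a small kanamycin-resistance gene fragment. These appear to be non-functional remnants of backbone construction, and only tetracycline is listed for selection.

The payload is a synthetic dimer of two TALE repeats, each carrying the NN repeat-variable diresidue (RVD), inserted at the TA cloning site of the vector. NN repeats conventionally recognise guanine, which fits the "GG" in the name, and the "9" marks the module as designated for position 9 in the ordered array. The automated feature table does not annotate the RVD insert itself, so its exact coordinates and flanking assembly sites are not stated. The 5′ cloning site is likewise recorded as unknown. A T7 promoter is the only other annotated feature, and the record assigns it no role. In use, this module would be combined with dimer modules for the other positions to assemble a DNA-binding array with a chosen target sequence. The associated work applied such arrays to DdCBE-mediated mitochondrial DNA editing to model mitochondrial disease in zebrafish.
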