Addgene plasmid #173364: RVD-GG9
Purpose: One-step assembly of custom RVD arrays to construct DdCBE, TALE, etc.
Depositing lab: Bin Shen. Depositing organization: Nanjing Medical University. Publication: Precision modeling of mitochondrial diseases in zebrafish via DdCBE-mediated mtDNA base editing. Guo J, Zhang X, Chen X, Sun H, Dai Y, Wang J, Qian X, Tan L, Lou X, Shen B. Cell Discov. 2021 Sep 3;7(1):78. doi: 10.1038/s41421-021-00307-9. PubMed 34480028.
Backbone
  Vector backbone: TetR T vector
  Vector type: Unspecified
Growth in bacteria
  Bacterial resistance: Tetracycline, 10 μg/mL
  Growth temperature: 37°C
  Growth strain: DH5alpha
  Copy number: High Copy
Gene/Insert
  Gene/Insert name: NN-NN dimer RVD at Position9
  Species: Synthetic
  Mutation: no
  Cloning method: Restriction Enzyme; 5′ cloning site Unknown (unknown if destroyed)
Terms and licenses: Academic/Nonprofit Terms; Industry Terms: Not Available to Industry
Depositor comments: RVD is inserted into TA site of TetR T vector
How to cite: RVD-GG9 was a gift from Bin Shen (Addgene plasmid # 173364 ; http://n2t.net/addgene:173364 ; RRID:Addgene_173364)
