>Addgene plasmid #173364 | RVD-GG9 | depositor partial sequence | sequence record 336319 | RVD flanked by two Bsa I sites
GGTCTCGTTCCAACAATGGTGGCAAACAGGCTCTTGAAACCGTACAGCGCCTACTGCCAGTTCTCTGTCA
AGCCCACGGTCTGACTCCGGAGCAAGTTGTAGCGATTGCTAGTAACAATGGTGGCAAACAGGCTCTTGAA
ACCGTACAGCGCCTACTGCCAGTTCTCTGTCAAGCCCACGGTCTGACTCCGGAGCAAGTTGTAGCGATTG
CCTCTTGAGACC
